>Addgene plasmid #113912 | p3s-Sniper-Cas9 | depositor full sequence | sequence record 215091 | p3s-Sniper-Cas9 sequence 7383 bps
GACGGATCGGGAGATCTCCCGATCCCCTATGGTCGACTCTCAGTACAATCTGCTCTGATGCCGCATAGTT
AAGCCAGTATCTGCTCCCTGCTTGTGTGTTGGAGGTCGCTGAGTAGTGCGCGAGCAAAATTTAAGCTACA
ACAAGGCAAGGCTTGACCGACAATTGCATGAAGAATCTGCTTAGGGTTAGGCGTTTTGCGCTGCTTCGCG
ATGTACGGGCCAGATATACGCGTTGACATTGATTATTGACTAGTTATTAATAGTAATCAATTACGGGGTC
ATTAGTTCATAGCCCATATATGGAGTTCCGCGTTACATAACTTACGGTAAATGGCCCGCCTGGCTGACCG
CCCAACGACCCCCGCCCATTGACGTCAATAATGACGTATGTTCCCATAGTAACGCCAATAGGGACTTTCC
ATTGACGTCAATGGGTGGACTATTTACGGTAAACTGCCCACTTGGCAGTACATCAAGTGTATCATATGCC
AAGTACGCCCCCTATTGACGTCAATGACGGTAAATGGCCCGCCTGGCATTATGCCCAGTACATGACCTTA
TGGGACTTTCCTACTTGGCAGTACATCTACGTATTAGTCATCGCTATTACCATGGTGATGCGGTTTTGGC
AGTACATCAATGGGCGTGGATAGCGGTTTGACTCACGGGGATTTCCAAGTCTCCACCCCATTGACGTCAA
TGGGAGTTTGTTTTGGCACCAAAATCAACGGGACTTTCCAAAATGTCGTAACAACTCCGCCCCATTGACG
CAAATGGGCGGTAGGCGTGTACGGTGGGAGGTCTATATAAGCAGAGCTCTCTGGCTAACTAGAGAACCCA
CTGCTTACTGGCTTATCGAAATTAATACGACTCACTATAGGGAGACCCAAGCTTGCCACCATGGACAAGA
AGTACAGCATCGGCCTGGACATCGGTACCAACAGCGTGGGCTGGGCCGTGATCACCGACGAGTACAAGGT
GCCCAGCAAGAAGTTCAAGGTGCTGGGCAACACCGACCGCCACAGCATCAAGAAGAACCTGATCGGCGCC
CTGCTGTTCGACAGCGGCGAGACCGCCGAGGCCACCCGCCTGAAGCGCACCGCCCGCCGCCGCTACACCC
GCCGCAAGAACCGCATCTGCTACCTGCAGGAGATCTTCAGCAACGAGATGGCCAAGGTGGACGACAGCTT
CTTCCACCGCCTGGAGGAGAGCTTCCTGGTGGAGGAGGACAAGAAGCACGAGCGCCACCCCATCTTCGGC
AACATCGTGGACGAGGTGGCCTACCACGAGAAGTACCCCACCATCTACCACCTGCGCAAGAAGCTGGTGG
ACAGCACCGACAAGGCCGACCTGCGCCTGATCTACCTGGCCCTGGCCCACATGATCAAGTTCCGCGGCCA
CTTCCTGATCGAGGGCGACCTGAACCCCGACAACAGCGACGTGGACAAGCTGTTCATCCAGCTGGTGCAG
ACCTACAACCAGCTGTTCGAGGAGAACCCCATCAACGCCAGCGGCGTGGACGCCAAGGCCATCCTGAGCG
CCCGCCTGAGCAAGAGCCGCCGCCTGGAGAACCTGATCGCCCAGCTGCCCGGCGAGAAGAAGAACGGCCT
GTTCGGCAACCTGATCGCCCTGAGCCTGGGCCTGACCCCCAACTTCAAGAGCAACTTCGACCTGGCCGAG
GACGCCAAGCTGCAGCTGAGCAAGGACACCTACGACGACGACCTGGACAACCTGCTGGCCCAGATCGGCG
ACCAGTACGCCGACCTGTTCCTGGCCGCCAAGAACCTGAGCGACGCCATCCTGCTGAGCGACATCCTGCG
CGTGAACACCGAGATCACCAAGGCCCCCCTGAGCGCCAGCATGATCAAGCGCTACGACGAGCACCACCAG
GACCTGACCCTGCTGAAGGCCCTGGTGCGCCAGCAGCTGCCCGAGAAGTACAAGGAGATCTTCTTCGACC
AGAGCAAGAACGGCTACGCCGGCTACATCGACGGCGGCGCCAGCCAGGAGGAGTTCTACAAGTTCATCAA
GCCCATCCTGGAGAAGATGGACGGCACCGAGGAGCTGCTGGTGAAGCTGAACCGCGAGGACCTGCTGCGC
AAGCAGCGCACCTTCGACAACGGCAGCATCCCCCACCAGATCCACCTGGGCGAGCTGCACGCCATCCTGC
GCCGCCAGGAGGACTTCTACCCCTTCCTGAAGGACAACCGCGAGAAGATCGAGAAGATCCTGACCTTCCG
CATCCCCTACTACGTGGGCCCCCTGGCCCGCGGCAACAGCCGCTTCGCCTGGATGACCCGCAAGAGCGAG
GAGACCATCACCCCCTGGAACTTCGAGGAGGTGGTGGACAAGGGCGCCAGCGCCCAGAGCTTCATCGAGC
GCATGACCAACTTCGACAAGAACCTGCCCAACGAGAAGGTGCTGCCCAAGCACAGCCTGCTGTACGAGTA
CTTCACCGTGTACAACGAGCTGACCAAGGTGAAGTACGTGACCGAGGGCATGCGCAAGCCCGCCTCCCTG
AGCGGCGAGCAGAAGAAGGCCATCGTGGACCTGCTGTTCAAGACCAACCGCAAGGTGACCGTGAAGCAGC
TGAAGGAGGACTACTTCAAGAAGATCGAGTGCTTCGACAGCGTGGAGATCAGCGGCGTGGAGGACCGCTT
CAACGCCAGCCTGGGCACCTACCACGACCTGCTGAAGATCATCAAGGACAAGGACTTCCTGGACAACGAG
GAGAACGAGGACATCCTGGAGGACATCGTGCTGACCCTGACCCTGTTCGAGGACCGCGAGATGATCGAGG
AGCGCCTGAAGACCTACGCCCACCTGTTCGACGACAAGGTGATGAAGCAGCTGAAGCGCCGCCGCTACAC
CGGCTGGGGCCGCCTGAGCCGCAAGCTTATCAACGGCATCCGCGACAAGCAGAGCGGCAAGACCATCCTG
GACTTCCTGAAGAGCGACGGCTTCGCCAACCGCAACTTCATGCAGCTGATCCACGACGACAGCCTGACCT
TCAAGGAGGACATCCAGAAGGCCCAGGTGAGCGGCCAGGGCGACAGCCTGCACGAGCACATCGCCAACCT
GGCCGGCAGCCCCGCCATCAAGAAGGGCATCCTGCAGACCGTGAAGGTGGTGGACGAGCTGGTGAAGGTG
ATGGGCCGCCACAAGCCCGAGAACATCGTGATCGAGATAGCCCGCGAGAACCAGACCACCCAGAAGGGCC
AGAAGAACAGCCGCGAGCGCATGAAGCGCATCGAGGAGGGCATCAAGGAGCTGGGCAGCCAGATCCTGAA
GGAGCACCCCGTGGAGAACACCCAGCTGCAGAACGAGAAGCTGTACCTGTACTACCTGCAGAACGGCCGC
GACATGTACGTGGACCAGGAGCTGGACATCAACCGCCTGAGCGACTACGACGTGGACCACATCGTGCCCC
AGAGCTTCCTGAAGGACGACAGCATCGACAACAAGGTGCTGACCCGCAGCGACAAGAACCGCGGCAAGAG
CGACAACGTGCCCAGCGAGGAGGTGGTGAAGAAGATGAAGAACTACTGGCGCCAGCTGCTGAACGCCAAT
CTGATCACCCAGCGCAAGTTCGACAACCTGACCAAGGCCGAGCGCGGCGGCCTGAGCGAGCTGGACAAGG
CCGGCTTCATCAAGCGCCAGCTGGTGGAGACCCGCCAGATCACCAAGCACGTGGCCCAGATCCTGGACAG
CCGCATGAACACCAAGTACGACGAGAACGACAAGCTGATCCGCGAGGTGAAGGTGATCACCCTGAAGAGC
AAGCTGGTGAGCGACTTCCGCAAGGACTTCCAGTTCTACAAGGTGCGCGAGATCAACAACTACCACCACG
CCCACGACGCCTACCTGAACGCCGTGGTGGGCACCGCCCTGATCAAGAAGTACCCCAAGCTGGAGAGCGA
GTTCGTGTACGGCGACTACAAGGTATACGACGTGCGCAAGATGATCGCTAAGAGCGAGCAGGAGATCGGC
AAGGCCACCGCCAAGTACTTCTTCTACAGCAACATCATGAACTTCTTCAAGACCGAGATCACCCTGGCCA
ACGGCGAGATCCGCAAGCGCCCCCTGATCGAGACCAACGGCGAGACCGGCGAGATCGTGTGGGACAAGGG
CCGCGACTTCGCCACCGTGCGCAAGGTGCTGAGCATGCCCCAGGTGAACATCGTGAAGAAGACCGAGGTG
CAGACCGGCGGCTTCAGCAAGGAGAGCATCCTGCCCAAGCGCAACAGCGACAAGCTGATCGCCCGCAAGA
AGGACTGGGACCCCAAGAAGTACGGCGGCTTCGACAGCCCCACCGTGGCCTACAGCGTGCTGGTGGTGGC
CAAGGTGGAGAAGGGCAAGAGCAAGAAGCTGAAGAGCGTGAAGGAGCTGCTGGGCATCACCATCATGGAG
CGCAGCAGCTTCGAGAAGAACCCCATCGACTTCCTGGAGGCCAAGGGCTACAAGGAGGTGAAGAAGGACC
TGATCATCAAGCTGCCCAAGTACAGCCTGTTCGAGCTGGAGAACGGCCGCAAGCGCATGCTGGCCAGCGC
CGGCGAGCTGCAGAAGGGCAACGAGCTGGCCCTGCCCAGCAAGTACGTGAACTTCCTGTACCTGGCCAGC
CACTACGAGAAGCTGAAGGGCAGCCCCGAGGACAACGAGCAGAAGCAGCTGTTCGTGGAGCAGCACAAGC
ACTACCTGGACGAGATCATCGAGCAGATCAGCGAGTTCAGCAAGCGCGTGATCCTGGCCGACGCCAACCT
GGACAAGGTGCTGAGCGCCTACAACAAGCACCGCGACAAGCCCATCCGCGAGCAGGCCGAGAACATCATC
CACCTGTTCACCCTGACCAACCTGGGCGCCCCCGCCGCCTTCAAGTACTTCGACACCACCATCGACCGCA
AGCGCTACACCAGCACCAAGGAGGTGCTGGACGCCACCCTGATCCACCAGAGCATCACCGGTCTGTACGA
GACCCGCATCGACCTGAGCCAGCTGGGCGGCGACGGCGGCTCCGGACCTCCAAAGAAAAAGAGAAAAGTA
TACCCCTACGACGTGCCCGACTACGCCTAATAACTCGAGCATGCATCTAGAGGGCCCTATTCTATAGTGT
CACCTAAATGCTAGAGCTCGCTGATCAGCCTCGACTGTGCCTTCTAGTTGCCAGCCATCTGTTGTTTGCC
CCTCCCCCGTGCCTTCCTTGACCCTGGAAGGTGCCACTCCCACTGTCCTTTCCTAATAAAATGAGGAAAT
TGCATCGCATTGTCTGAGTAGGTGTCATTCTATTCTGGGGGGTGGGGTGGGGCAGGACAGCAAGGGGGAG
GATTGGGAAGACAATAGCAGGCATGCTGGGGATGCGGTGGGCTCTATGGCTTCTGAGGCGGAAAGAACCA
GCTGCATTAATGAATCGGCCAACGCGCGGGGAGAGGCGGTTTGCGTATTGGGCGCTCTTCCGCTTCCTCG
CTCACTGACTCGCTGCGCTCGGTCGTTCGGCTGCGGCGAGCGGTATCAGCTCACTCAAAGGCGGTAATAC
GGTTATCCACAGAATCAGGGGATAACGCAGGAAAGAACATGTGAGCAAAAGGCCAGCAAAAGGCCAGGAA
CCGTAAAAAGGCCGCGTTGCTGGCGTTTTTCCATAGGCTCCGCCCCCCTGACGAGCATCACAAAAATCGA
CGCTCAAGTCAGAGGTGGCGAAACCCGACAGGACTATAAAGATACCAGGCGTTTCCCCCTGGAAGCTCCC
TCGTGCGCTCTCCTGTTCCGACCCTGCCGCTTACCGGATACCTGTCCGCCTTTCTCCCTTCGGGAAGCGT
GGCGCTTTCTCAATGCTCACGCTGTAGGTATCTCAGTTCGGTGTAGGTCGTTCGCTCCAAGCTGGGCTGT
GTGCACGAACCCCCCGTTCAGCCCGACCGCTGCGCCTTATCCGGTAACTATCGTCTTGAGTCCAACCCGG
TAAGACACGACTTATCGCCACTGGCAGCAGCCACTGGTAACAGGATTAGCAGAGCGAGGTATGTAGGCGG
TGCTACAGAGTTCTTGAAGTGGTGGCCTAACTACGGCTACACTAGAAGGACAGTATTTGGTATCTGCGCT
CTGCTGAAGCCAGTTACCTTCGGAAAAAGAGTTGGTAGCTCTTGATCCGGCAAACAAACCACCGCTGGTA
GCGGTGGTTTTTTTGTTTGCAAGCAGCAGATTACGCGCAGAAAAAAAGGATCTCAAGAAGATCCTTTGAT
CTTTTCTACGGGGTCTGACGCTCAGTGGAACGAAAACTCACGTTAAGGGATTTTGGTCATGAGATTATCA
AAAAGGATCTTCACCTAGATCCTTTTAAATTAAAAATGAAGTTTTAAATCAATCTAAAGTATATATGAGT
AAACTTGGTCTGACAGTTACCAATGCTTAATCAGTGAGGCACCTATCTCAGCGATCTGTCTATTTCGTTC
ATCCATAGTTGCCTGACTCCCCGTCGTGTAGATAACTACGATACGGGAGGGCTTACCATCTGGCCCCAGT
GCTGCAATGATACCGCGAGACCCACGCTCACCGGCTCCAGATTTATCAGCAATAAACCAGCCAGCCGGAA
GGGCCGAGCGCAGAAGTGGTCCTGCAACTTTATCCGCCTCCATCCAGTCTATTAATTGTTGCCGGGAAGC
TAGAGTAAGTAGTTCGCCAGTTAATAGTTTGCGCAACGTTGTTGCCATTGCTACAGGCATCGTGGTGTCA
CGCTCGTCGTTTGGTATGGCTTCATTCAGCTCCGGTTCCCAACGATCAAGGCGAGTTACATGATCCCCCA
TGTTGTGCAAAAAAGCGGTTAGCTCCTTCGGTCCTCCGATCGTTGTCAGAAGTAAGTTGGCCGCAGTGTT
ATCACTCATGGTTATGGCAGCACTGCATAATTCTCTTACTGTCATGCCATCCGTAAGATGCTTTTCTGTG
ACTGGTGAGTACTCAACCAAGTCATTCTGAGAATAGTGTATGCGGCGACCGAGTTGCTCTTGCCCGGCGT
CAATACGGGATAATACCGCGCCACATAGCAGAACTTTAAAAGTGCTCATCATTGGAAAACGTTCTTCGGG
GCGAAAACTCTCAAGGATCTTACCGCTGTTGAGATCCAGTTCGATGTAACCCACTCGTGCACCCAACTGA
TCTTCAGCATCTTTTACTTTCACCAGCGTTTCTGGGTGAGCAAAAACAGGAAGGCAAAATGCCGCAAAAA
AGGGAATAAGGGCGACACGGAAATGTTGAATACTCATACTCTTCCTTTTTCAATATTATTGAAGCATTTA
TCAGGGTTATTGTCTCATGAGCGGATACATATTTGAATGTATTTAGAAAAATAAACAAATAGGGGTTCCG
CGCACATTTCCCCGAAAAGTGCCACCTGACGTC
Features (pLannotate 1.2.2; 12 found; start..end, strand, type, name):
     36..80      -  misc_feature   bom (fragment): basis of mobility region from pBR322
    235..614     +  enhancer       CMV enhancer: human cytomegalovirus immediate early enhancer
    615..818     +  promoter       CMV promoter: human cytomegalovirus (CMV) immediate early promoter
    814..847     +  LTR            5' LTR (truncated) (fragment): truncated 5' long terminal repeat (LTR) from HIV-1
    863..881     +  promoter       T7 promoter: promoter for bacteriophage T7 RNA polymerase
    901..5004    +  CDS            cas9: CAS9_STRP1 - Also known as csn1 From Streptococcus pyogenes serotype M1.
   5101..5119    -  promoter       SP6 promoter: promoter for bacteriophage SP6 RNA polymerase
   5145..5369    +  polyA_signal   bGH poly(A) signal: bovine growth hormone polyadenylation signal
   5388..5445    -  CDS            lacI (fragment): lac repressor; lacI; The lac repressor binds to the lac operator to inhibit transcription in E. coli. This inhibition can be relieved by adding lactose or isopropyl-β-D-thiogalactopyranoside (IPTG).
   5628..6216    -  rep_origin     ori: high-copy-number ColE1/pMB1/pBR322/pUC origin of replication
   6387..7247    -  CDS            AmpR: β-lactamase; bla; confers resistance to ampicillin, carbenicillin, and related antibiotics
   7248..7352    -  promoter       AmpR promoter: bla
