>Addgene plasmid #113912 | p3s-Sniper-Cas9 | addgene full sequence | sequence record 217972 | Addgene NGS Result
GACGGATCGGGAGATCTCCCGATCCCCTATGGTGCACTCTCAGTACAATCTGCTCTGATGCCGCATAGTT
AAGCCAGTATCTGCTCCCTGCTTGTGTGTTGGAGGTCGCTGAGTAGTGCGCGAGCAAAATTTAAGCTACA
ACAAGGCAAGGCTTGACCGACAATTGCATGAAGAATCTGCTTAGGGTTAGGCGTTTTGCGCTGCTTCGCG
ATGTACGGGCCAGATATACGCGTTGACATTGATTATTGACTAGTTATTAATAGTAATCAATTACGGGGTC
ATTAGTTCATAGCCCATATATGGAGTTCCGCGTTACATAACTTACGGTAAATGGCCCGCCTGGCTGACCG
CCCAACGACCCCCGCCCATTGACGTCAATAATGACGTATGTTCCCATAGTAACGCCAATAGGGACTTTCC
ATTGACGTCAATGGGTGGAGTATTTACGGTAAACTGCCCACTTGGCAGTACATCAAGTGTATCATATGCC
AAGTACGCCCCCTATTGACGTCAATGACGGTAAATGGCCCGCCTGGCATTATGCCCAGTACATGACCTTA
TGGGACTTTCCTACTTGGCAGTACATCTACGTATTAGTCATCGCTATTACCATGGTGATGCGGTTTTGGC
AGTACATCAATGGGCGTGGATAGCGGTTTGACTCACGGGGATTTCCAAGTCTCCACCCCATTGACGTCAA
TGGGAGTTTGTTTTGGCACCAAAATCAACGGGACTTTCCAAAATGTCGTAACAACTCCGCCCCATTGACG
CAAATGGGCGGTAGGCGTGTACGGTGGGAGGTCTATATAAGCAGAGCTCTCTGGCTAACTAGAGAACCCA
CTGCTTACTGGCTTATCGAAATTAATACGACTCACTATAGGGAGACCCAAGCTTGCCACCATGGACAAGA
AGTACAGCATCGGCCTGGACATCGGTACCAACAGCGTGGGCTGGGCCGTGATCACCGACGAGTACAAGGT
GCCCAGCAAGAAGTTCAAGGTGCTGGGCAACACCGACCGCCACAGCATCAAGAAGAACCTGATCGGCGCC
CTGCTGTTCGACAGCGGCGAGACCGCCGAGGCCACCCGCCTGAAGCGCACCGCCCGCCGCCGCTACACCC
GCCGCAAGAACCGCATCTGCTACCTGCAGGAGATCTTCAGCAACGAGATGGCCAAGGTGGACGACAGCTT
CTTCCACCGCCTGGAGGAGAGCTTCCTGGTGGAGGAGGACAAGAAGCACGAGCGCCACCCCATCTTCGGC
AACATCGTGGACGAGGTGGCCTACCACGAGAAGTACCCCACCATCTACCACCTGCGCAAGAAGCTGGTGG
ACAGCACCGACAAGGCCGACCTGCGCCTGATCTACCTGGCCCTGGCCCACATGATCAAGTTCCGCGGCCA
CTTCCTGATCGAGGGCGACCTGAACCCCGACAACAGCGACGTGGACAAGCTGTTCATCCAGCTGGTGCAG
ACCTACAACCAGCTGTTCGAGGAGAACCCCATCAACGCCAGCGGCGTGGACGCCAAGGCCATCCTGAGCG
CCCGCCTGAGCAAGAGCCGCCGCCTGGAGAACCTGATCGCCCAGCTGCCCGGCGAGAAGAAGAACGGCCT
GTTCGGCAACCTGATCGCCCTGAGCCTGGGCCTGACCCCCAACTTCAAGAGCAACTTCGACCTGGCCGAG
GACGCCAAGCTGCAGCTGAGCAAGGACACCTACGACGACGACCTGGACAACCTGCTGGCCCAGATCGGCG
ACCAGTACGCCGACCTGTTCCTGGCCGCCAAGAACCTGAGCGACGCCATCCTGCTGAGCGACATCCTGCG
CGTGAACACCGAGATCACCAAGGCCCCCCTGAGCGCCAGCATGATCAAGCGCTACGACGAGCACCACCAG
GACCTGACCCTGCTGAAGGCCCTGGTGCGCCAGCAGCTGCCCGAGAAGTACAAGGAGATCTTCTTCGACC
AGAGCAAGAACGGCTACGCCGGCTACATCGACGGCGGCGCCAGCCAGGAGGAGTTCTACAAGTTCATCAA
GCCCATCCTGGAGAAGATGGACGGCACCGAGGAGCTGCTGGTGAAGCTGAACCGCGAGGACCTGCTGCGC
AAGCAGCGCACCTTCGACAACGGCAGCATCCCCCACCAGATCCACCTGGGCGAGCTGCACGCCATCCTGC
GCCGCCAGGAGGACTTCTACCCCTTCCTGAAGGACAACCGCGAGAAGATCGAGAAGATCCTGACCTTCCG
CATCCCCTACTACGTGGGCCCCCTGGCCCGCGGCAACAGCCGCTTCGCCTGGATGACCCGCAAGAGCGAG
GAGACCATCACCCCCTGGAACTTCGAGGAGGTGGTGGACAAGGGCGCCAGCGCCCAGAGCTTCATCGAGC
GCATGACCAACTTCGACAAGAACCTGCCCAACGAGAAGGTGCTGCCCAAGCACAGCCTGCTGTACGAGTA
CTTCACCGTGTACAACGAGCTGACCAAGGTGAAGTACGTGACCGAGGGCATGCGCAAGCCCGCCTCCCTG
AGCGGCGAGCAGAAGAAGGCCATCGTGGACCTGCTGTTCAAGACCAACCGCAAGGTGACCGTGAAGCAGC
TGAAGGAGGACTACTTCAAGAAGATCGAGTGCTTCGACAGCGTGGAGATCAGCGGCGTGGAGGACCGCTT
CAACGCCAGCCTGGGCACCTACCACGACCTGCTGAAGATCATCAAGGACAAGGACTTCCTGGACAACGAG
GAGAACGAGGACATCCTGGAGGACATCGTGCTGACCCTGACCCTGTTCGAGGACCGCGAGATGATCGAGG
AGCGCCTGAAGACCTACGCCCACCTGTTCGACGACAAGGTGATGAAGCAGCTGAAGCGCCGCCGCTACAC
CGGCTGGGGCCGCCTGAGCCGCAAGCTTATCAACGGCATCCGCGACAAGCAGAGCGGCAAGACCATCCTG
GACTTCCTGAAGAGCGACGGCTTCGCCAACCGCAACTTCATGCAGCTGATCCACGACGACAGCCTGACCT
TCAAGGAGGACATCCAGAAGGCCCAGGTGAGCGGCCAGGGCGACAGCCTGCACGAGCACATCGCCAACCT
GGCCGGCAGCCCCGCCATCAAGAAGGGCATCCTGCAGACCGTGAAGGTGGTGGACGAGCTGGTGAAGGTG
ATGGGCCGCCACAAGCCCGAGAACATCGTGATCGAGATAGCCCGCGAGAACCAGACCACCCAGAAGGGCC
AGAAGAACAGCCGCGAGCGCATGAAGCGCATCGAGGAGGGCATCAAGGAGCTGGGCAGCCAGATCCTGAA
GGAGCACCCCGTGGAGAACACCCAGCTGCAGAACGAGAAGCTGTACCTGTACTACCTGCAGAACGGCCGC
GACATGTACGTGGACCAGGAGCTGGACATCAACCGCCTGAGCGACTACGACGTGGACCACATCGTGCCCC
AGAGCTTCCTGAAGGACGACAGCATCGACAACAAGGTGCTGACCCGCAGCGACAAGAACCGCGGCAAGAG
CGACAACGTGCCCAGCGAGGAGGTGGTGAAGAAGATGAAGAACTACTGGCGCCAGCTGCTGAACGCCAAT
CTGATCACCCAGCGCAAGTTCGACAACCTGACCAAGGCCGAGCGCGGCGGCCTGAGCGAGCTGGACAAGG
CCGGCTTCATCAAGCGCCAGCTGGTGGAGACCCGCCAGATCACCAAGCACGTGGCCCAGATCCTGGACAG
CCGCATGAACACCAAGTACGACGAGAACGACAAGCTGATCCGCGAGGTGAAGGTGATCACCCTGAAGAGC
AAGCTGGTGAGCGACTTCCGCAAGGACTTCCAGTTCTACAAGGTGCGCGAGATCAACAACTACCACCACG
CCCACGACGCCTACCTGAACGCCGTGGTGGGCACCGCCCTGATCAAGAAGTACCCCAAGCTGGAGAGCGA
GTTCGTGTACGGCGACTACAAGGTATACGACGTGCGCAAGATGATCGCTAAGAGCGAGCAGGAGATCGGC
AAGGCCACCGCCAAGTACTTCTTCTACAGCAACATCATGAACTTCTTCAAGACCGAGATCACCCTGGCCA
ACGGCGAGATCCGCAAGCGCCCCCTGATCGAGACCAACGGCGAGACCGGCGAGATCGTGTGGGACAAGGG
CCGCGACTTCGCCACCGTGCGCAAGGTGCTGAGCATGCCCCAGGTGAACATCGTGAAGAAGACCGAGGTG
CAGACCGGCGGCTTCAGCAAGGAGAGCATCCTGCCCAAGCGCAACAGCGACAAGCTGATCGCCCGCAAGA
AGGACTGGGACCCCAAGAAGTACGGCGGCTTCGACAGCCCCACCGTGGCCTACAGCGTGCTGGTGGTGGC
CAAGGTGGAGAAGGGCAAGAGCAAGAAGCTGAAGAGCGTGAAGGAGCTGCTGGGCATCACCATCATGGAG
CGCAGCAGCTTCGAGAAGAACCCCATCGACTTCCTGGAGGCCAAGGGCTACAAGGAGGTGAAGAAGGACC
TGATCATCAAGCTGCCCAAGTACAGCCTGTTCGAGCTGGAGAACGGCCGCAAGCGCATGCTGGCCAGCGC
CGGCGAGCTGCAGAAGGGCAACGAGCTGGCCCTGCCCAGCAAGTACGTGAACTTCCTGTACCTGGCCAGC
CACTACGAGAAGCTGAAGGGCAGCCCCGAGGACAACGAGCAGAAGCAGCTGTTCGTGGAGCAGCACAAGC
ACTACCTGGACGAGATCATCGAGCAGATCAGCGAGTTCAGCAAGCGCGTGATCCTGGCCGACGCCAACCT
GGACAAGGTGCTGAGCGCCTACAACAAGCACCGCGACAAGCCCATCCGCGAGCAGGCCGAGAACATCATC
CACCTGTTCACCCTGACCAACCTGGGCGCCCCCGCCGCCTTCAAGTACTTCGACACCACCATCGACCGCA
AGCGCTACACCAGCACCAAGGAGGTGCTGGACGCCACCCTGATCCACCAGAGCATCACCGGTCTGTACGA
GACCCGCATCGACCTGAGCCAGCTGGGCGGCGACGGCGGCTCCGGACCTCCAAAGAAAAAGAGAAAAGTA
TACCCCTACGACGTGCCCGACTACGCCTAATAACTCGAGCATGCATCTAGAGGGCCCTATTCTATAGTGT
CACCTAAATGCTAGAGCTCGCTGATCAGCCTCGACTGTGCCTTCTAGTTGCCAGCCATCTGTTGTTTGCC
CCTCCCCCGTGCCTTCCTTGACCCTGGAAGGTGCCACTCCCACTGTCCTTTCCTAATAAAATGAGGAAAT
TGCATCGCATTGTCTGAGTAGGTGTCATTCTATTCTGGGGGGTGGGGTGGGGCAGGACAGCAAGGGGGAG
GATTGGGAAGACAATAGCAGGCATGCTGGGGATGCGGTGGGCTCTATGGCTTCTGAGGCGGAAAGAACCA
GCTGCATTAATGAATCGGCCAACGCGCGGGGAGAGGCGGTTTGCGTATTGGGCGCTCTTCCGCTTCCTCG
CTCACTGACTCGCTGCGCTCGGTCGTTCGGCTGCGGCGAGCGGTATCAGCTCACTCAAAGGCGGTAATAC
GGTTATCCACAGAATCAGGGGATAACGCAGGAAAGAACATGTGAGCAAAAGGCCAGCAAAAGGCCAGGAA
CCGTAAAAAGGCCGCGTTGCTGGCGTTTTTCCATAGGCTCCGCCCCCCTGACGAGCATCACAAAAATCGA
CGCTCAAGTCAGAGGTGGCGAAACCCGACAGGACTATAAAGATACCAGGCGTTTCCCCCTGGAAGCTCCC
TCGTGCGCTCTCCTGTTCCGACCCTGCCGCTTACCGGATACCTGTCCGCCTTTCTCCCTTCGGGAAGCGT
GGCGCTTTCTCATAGCTCACGCTGTAGGTATCTCAGTTCGGTGTAGGTCGTTCGCTCCAAGCTGGGCTGT
GTGCACGAACCCCCCGTTCAGCCCGACCGCTGCGCCTTATCCGGTAACTATCGTCTTGAGTCCAACCCGG
TAAGACACGACTTATCGCCACTGGCAGCAGCCACTGGTAACAGGATTAGCAGAGCGAGGTATGTAGGCGG
TGCTACAGAGTTCTTGAAGTGGTGGCCTAACTACGGCTACACTAGAAGAACAGTATTTGGTATCTGCGCT
CTGCTGAAGCCAGTTACCTTCGGAAAAAGAGTTGGTAGCTCTTGATCCGGCAAACAAACCACCGCTGGTA
GCGGTGGTTTTTTTGTTTGCAAGCAGCAGATTACGCGCAGAAAAAAAGGATCTCAAGAAGATCCTTTGAT
CTTTTCTACGGGGTCTGACGCTCAGTGGAACGAAAACTCACGTTAAGGGATTTTGGTCATGAGATTATCA
AAAAGGATCTTCACCTAGATCCTTTTAAATTAAAAATGAAGTTTTAAATCAATCTAAAGTATATATGAGT
AAACTTGGTCTGACAGTTACCAATGCTTAATCAGTGAGGCACCTATCTCAGCGATCTGTCTATTTCGTTC
ATCCATAGTTGCCTGACTCCCCGTCGTGTAGATAACTACGATACGGGAGGGCTTACCATCTGGCCCCAGT
GCTGCAATGATACCGCGAGACCCACGCTCACCGGCTCCAGATTTATCAGCAATAAACCAGCCAGCCGGAA
GGGCCGAGCGCAGAAGTGGTCCTGCAACTTTATCCGCCTCCATCCAGTCTATTAATTGTTGCCGGGAAGC
TAGAGTAAGTAGTTCGCCAGTTAATAGTTTGCGCAACGTTGTTGCCATTGCTACAGGCATCGTGGTGTCA
CGCTCGTCGTTTGGTATGGCTTCATTCAGCTCCGGTTCCCAACGATCAAGGCGAGTTACATGATCCCCCA
TGTTGTGCAAAAAAGCGGTTAGCTCCTTCGGTCCTCCGATCGTTGTCAGAAGTAAGTTGGCCGCAGTGTT
ATCACTCATGGTTATGGCAGCACTGCATAATTCTCTTACTGTCATGCCATCCGTAAGATGCTTTTCTGTG
ACTGGTGAGTACTCAACCAAGTCATTCTGAGAATAGTGTATGCGGCGACCGAGTTGCTCTTGCCCGGCGT
CAATACGGGATAATACCGCGCCACATAGCAGAACTTTAAAAGTGCTCATCATTGGAAAACGTTCTTCGGG
GCGAAAACTCTCAAGGATCTTACCGCTGTTGAGATCCAGTTCGATGTAACCCACTCGTGCACCCAACTGA
TCTTCAGCATCTTTTACTTTCACCAGCGTTTCTGGGTGAGCAAAAACAGGAAGGCAAAATGCCGCAAAAA
AGGGAATAAGGGCGACACGGAAATGTTGAATACTCATACTCTTCCTTTTTCAATATTATTGAAGCATTTA
TCAGGGTTATTGTCTCATGAGCGGATACATATTTGAATGTATTTAGAAAAATAAACAAATAGGGGTTCCG
CGCACATTTCCCCGAAAAGTGCCACCTGACGTC
Features (pLannotate 1.2.2; 12 found; start..end, strand, type, name):
     28..80      -  misc_feature   bom (fragment): basis of mobility region from pBR322
    235..614     +  enhancer       CMV enhancer: human cytomegalovirus immediate early enhancer
    615..818     +  promoter       CMV promoter: human cytomegalovirus (CMV) immediate early promoter
    814..847     +  LTR            5' LTR (truncated) (fragment): truncated 5' long terminal repeat (LTR) from HIV-1
    863..881     +  promoter       T7 promoter: promoter for bacteriophage T7 RNA polymerase
    901..5004    +  CDS            cas9: CAS9_STRP1 - Also known as csn1 From Streptococcus pyogenes serotype M1.
   5101..5119    -  promoter       SP6 promoter: promoter for bacteriophage SP6 RNA polymerase
   5145..5369    +  polyA_signal   bGH poly(A) signal: bovine growth hormone polyadenylation signal
   5388..5445    -  CDS            lacI (fragment): lac repressor; lacI; The lac repressor binds to the lac operator to inhibit transcription in E. coli. This inhibition can be relieved by adding lactose or isopropyl-β-D-thiogalactopyranoside (IPTG).
   5628..6216    -  rep_origin     ori: high-copy-number ColE1/pMB1/pBR322/pUC origin of replication
   6387..7247    -  CDS            AmpR: β-lactamase; bla; confers resistance to ampicillin, carbenicillin, and related antibiotics
   7248..7352    -  promoter       AmpR promoter: bla
