[The description below was written by a language model from this plasmid's Addgene catalogue record and pLannotate feature annotations shown in this document.]
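Description:
p3s-Sniper-Cas9 is a 7,383 bp mammalian expression plasmid for CRISPR genome editing, built on a shortened pcDNA3.1 backbone. According to the record, the parent construct p3-Sniper-Cas9 was cut with PvuII and re-ligated to remove non-essential backbone sequence. Consistent with this, the annotated features show no mammalian selection cassette, SV40 elements or f1 origin. What remains for bacterial propagation is a high-copy ColE1/pUC-type origin and a β-lactamase gene with its own promoter, conferring ampicillin resistance. Short fragments annotated as bom, lacI and an HIV-1 LTR are brief partial matches and are not expected to have any function.

The payload is Sniper-Cas9, annotated as a Streptococcus pyogenes Cas9 coding sequence of about 4.1 kb. It is a variant obtained by directed evolution to increase targeting specificity. The record does not list the specific amino-acid substitutions, and the feature table annotates no nuclear localization signals or epitope tags, although roughly 100 bp of unannotated sequence lies between the end of the Cas9 match and the downstream elements. Expression is driven by the human cytomegalovirus immediate-early enhancer and promoter and terminated by the bovine growth hormone polyadenylation signal, giving strong constitutive transcription in transfected mammalian cells. A T7 promoter sits just upstream of the coding sequence, which could in principle support in vitro transcription, and an SP6 promoter lies downstream in the opposite orientation. No guide RNA cassette is present, so a guide must be supplied separately. The depositor and repository sequence records give essentially identical feature maps. The plasmid is typically used for transient Cas9 expression in editing experiments where fewer off-target effects are wanted.
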