Addgene plasmid #113912: p3s-Sniper-Cas9
Purpose: Expresses Sniper-Cas9 with CMV promoter
Depositing lab: Jungjoon Lee. Depositing organization: ToolGen, Inc. Publication: Directed evolution of CRISPR-Cas9 to increase its specificity. Lee JK, Jeong E, Lee J, Jung M, Shin E, Kim YH, Lee K, Jung I, Kim D, Kim S, Kim JS. Nat Commun. 2018 Aug 6;9(1):3048. doi: 10.1038/s41467-018-05477-x. PubMed 30082838.
Backbone
  Vector backbone: pCDNA3.1
  Backbone manufacturer: invitrogen
  Backbone size w/o insert (bp): 3200
  Total vector size (bp): 7383
  Modifications to backbone: PvuII digestion and re-ligation to delete non-essential element in p3-Sniper-Cas9.
  Vector type: Mammalian Expression, CRISPR
Growth in bacteria
  Bacterial resistance: Ampicillin, 100 μg/mL
  Growth temperature: 37°C
  Growth strain: DH5alpha
  Copy number: High Copy
Gene/Insert
  Gene/Insert name: Sniper-Cas9
  Promoter: CMV
  Cloning method: Gibson Cloning
  Sequencing primers: 5′ CGCAAATGGGCGGTAGGCGTG; 3′ TAGAAGGCACAGTCGAGG
Terms and licenses: Academic/Nonprofit Terms; Industry Terms: Not Available to Industry
How to cite: p3s-Sniper-Cas9 was a gift from Jungjoon Lee (Addgene plasmid # 113912 ; http://n2t.net/addgene:113912 ; RRID:Addgene_113912)
